>Addgene plasmid #80231 | non-targeting control gRNA (BRDN0001146830) | depositor full sequence | sequence record 150940 | Full Sequence
CCCGGGTGCAAAGATGGATAAAGTTTTAAACAGAGAGGAATCTTTGCAGCTAATGGACCTTCTAGGTCTT
GAAAGGAGTGGGAATTGGCTCCGGTGCCCGTCAGTGGGCAGAGCGCACATCGCCCACAGTCCCCGAGAAG
TTGGGGGGAGGGGTCGGCAATTGATCCGGTGCCTAGAGAAGGTGGCGCGGGGTAAACTGGGAAAGTGATG
TCGTGTACTGGCTCCGCCTTTTTCCCGAGGGTGGGGGAGAACCGTATATAAGTGCAGTAGTCGCCGTGAA
CGTTCTTTTTCGCAACGGGTTTGCCGCCAGAACACAGGTAAGTGCCGTGTGTGGTTCCCGCGGGCCTGGC
CTCTTTACGGGTTATGGCCCTTGCGTGCCTTGAATTACTTCCACCTGGCTGCAGTACGTGATTCTTGATC
CCGAGCTTCGGGTTGGAAGTGGGTGGGAGAGTTCGAGGCCTTGCGCTTAAGGAGCCCCTTCGCCTCGTGC
TTGAGTTGAGGCCTGGCCTGGGCGCTGGGGCCGCCGCGTGCGAATCTGGTGGCACCTTCGCGCCTGTCTC
GCTGCTTTCGATAAGTCTCTAGCCATTTAAAATTTTTGATGACCTGCTGCGACGCTTTTTTTCTGGCAAG
ATAGTCTTGTAAATGCGGGCCAAGATCTGCACACTGGTATTTCGGTTTTTGGGGCCGCGGGCGGCGACGG
GGCCCGTGCGTCCCAGCGCACATGTTCGGCGAGGCGGGGCCTGCGAGCGCGGCCACCGAGAATCGGACGG
GGGTAGTCTCAAGCTGGCCGGCCTGCTCTGGTGCCTGGCCTCGCGCCGCCGTGTATCGCCCCGCCCTGGG
CGGCAAGGCTGGCCCGGTCGGCACCAGTTGCGTGAGCGGAAAGATGGCCGCTTCCCGGCCCTGCTGCAGG
GAGCTCAAAATGGAGGACGCGGCGCTCGGGAGAGCGGGCGGGTGAGTCACCCACACAAAGGAAAAGGGCC
TTTCCGTCCTCAGCCGTCGCTTCATGTGACTCCACGGAGTACCGGGCGCCGTCCAGGCACCTCGATTAGT
TCTCGAGCTTTTGGAGTACGTCGTCTTTAGGTTGGGGGGAGGGGTTTTATGCGATGGAGTTTCCCCACAC
TGAGTGGGTGGAGACTGAAGTTAGGCCAGCTTGGCACTTGATGTAATTCTCCTTGGAATTTGCCCTTTTT
GAGTTTGGATCTTGGTTCATTCTCAAGCCTCAGACAGTGGTTCAAAGTTTTTTTCTTCCATTTCAGGTGT
CGTGACGTACGGCCACCATGACCGAGTACAAGCCCACGGTGCGCCTCGCCACCCGCGACGACGTCCCCAG
GGCCGTACGCACCCTCGCCGCCGCGTTCGCCGACTACCCCGCCACGCGCCACACCGTCGATCCGGACCGC
CACATCGAGCGGGTCACCGAGCTGCAAGAACTCTTCCTCACGCGCGTCGGGCTCGACATCGGCAAGGTGT
GGGTCGCGGACGACGGCGCCGCCGTGGCGGTCTGGACCACGCCGGAGAGCGTCGAAGCGGGGGCGGTGTT
CGCCGAGATCGGCCCGCGCATGGCCGAGTTGAGCGGTTCCCGGCTGGCCGCGCAGCAACAGATGGAAGGC
CTCCTGGCGCCGCACCGGCCCAAGGAGCCCGCGTGGTTCCTGGCCACCGTCGGAGTCTCGCCCGACCACC
AGGGCAAGGGTCTGGGCAGCGCCGTCGTGCTCCCCGGAGTGGAGGCGGCCGAGCGCGCCGGGGTGCCCGC
CTTCCTGGAGACCTCCGCGCCCCGCAACCTCCCCTTCTACGAGCGGCTCGGCTTCACCGTCACCGCCGAC
GTCGAGGTGCCCGAAGGACCGCGCACCTGGTGCATGACCCGCAAGCCCGGTGCCTGAACGCGTTAAGTCG
ACAATCAACCTCTGGATTACAAAATTTGTGAAAGATTGACTGGTATTCTTAACTATGTTGCTCCTTTTAC
GCTATGTGGATACGCTGCTTTAATGCCTTTGTATCATGCTATTGCTTCCCGTATGGCTTTCATTTTCTCC
TCCTTGTATAAATCCTGGTTGCTGTCTCTTTATGAGGAGTTGTGGCCCGTTGTCAGGCAACGTGGCGTGG
TGTGCACTGTGTTTGCTGACGCAACCCCCACTGGTTGGGGCATTGCCACCACCTGTCAGCTCCTTTCCGG
GACTTTCGCTTTCCCCCTCCCTATTGCCACGGCGGAACTCATCGCCGCCTGCCTTGCCCGCTGCTGGACA
GGGGCTCGGCTGTTGGGCACTGACAATTCCGTGGTGTTGTCGGGGAAATCATCGTCCTTTCCTTGGCTGC
TCGCCTGTGTTGCCACCTGGATTCTGCGCGGGACGTCCTTCTGCTACGTCCCTTCGGCCCTCAATCCAGC
GGACCTTCCTTCCCGCGGCCTGCTGCCGGCTCTGCGGCCTCTTCCGCGTCTTCGCCTTCGCCCTCAGACG
AGTCGGATCTCCCTTTGGGCCGCCTCCCCGCGTCGACTTTAAGACCAATGACTTACAAGGCAGCTGTAGA
TCTTAGCCACTTTTTAAAAGAAAAGGGGGGACTGGAAGGGCTAATTCACTCCCAACGAAGACAAGATCTG
CTTTTTGCTTGTACTGGGTCTCTCTGGTTAGACCAGATCTGAGCCTGGGAGCTCTCTGGCTAACTAGGGA
ACCCACTGCTTAAGCCTCAATAAAGCTTGCCTTGAGTGCTTCAAGTAGTGTGTGCCCGTCTGTTGTGTGA
CTCTGGTAACTAGAGATCCCTCAGACCCTTTTAGTCAGTGTGGAAAATCTCTAGCAGTACGTATAGTAGT
TCATGTCATCTTATTATTCAGTATTTATAACTTGCAAAGAAATGAATATCAGAGAGTGAGAGGAACTTGT
TTATTGCAGCTTATAATGGTTACAAATAAAGCAATAGCATCACAAATTTCACAAATAAAGCATTTTTTTC
ACTGCATTCTAGTTGTGGTTTGTCCAAACTCATCAATGTATCTTATCATGTCTGGCTCTAGCTATCCCGC
CCCTAACTCCGCCCATCCCGCCCCTAACTCCGCCCAGTTCCGCCCATTCTCCGCCCCATGGCTGACTAAT
TTTTTTTATTTATGCAGAGGCCGAGGCCGCCTCGGCCTCTGAGCTATTCCAGAAGTAGTGAGGAGGCTTT
TTTGGAGGCCTAGGGACGTACCCAATTCGCCCTATAGTGAGTCGTATTACGCGCGCTCACTGGCCGTCGT
TTTACAACGTCGTGACTGGGAAAACCCTGGCGTTACCCAACTTAATCGCCTTGCAGCACATCCCCCTTTC
GCCAGCTGGCGTAATAGCGAAGAGGCCCGCACCGATCGCCCTTCCCAACAGTTGCGCAGCCTGAATGGCG
AATGGG
[124 nt withheld, positions 3367-3490]
C
[91 nt withheld, positions 3492-3582]
A
[49 nt withheld, positions 3584-3632]
CCTTTGACGTTGGAGTCCACGTTCTTT
[37 nt withheld, positions 3660-3696]
ACCCTATCTCGGTCTATTCTTTTGATTTATAAGGGATTTTGCCGATTTCGGCCTATTGGTTAAAAAATGA
GCTGATTTAACAAAAATTTAACGCGAATTTTAACAAAATATTAACGCTTACAATTTAGGTGGCACTTTTC
GGGGAAATGTGCGCGGAACCCCTATTTGTTTATTTTTCTAAATACATTCAAATATGTATCCGCTCATGAG
ACAATAACCCTGATAAATGCTTCAATAATATTGAAAAAGGAAGAGTATGAGTATTCAACATTTCCGTGTC
GCCCTTATTCCCTTTTTTGCGGCATTTTGCCTTCCTGTTTTTGCTCACCCAGAAACGCTGGTGAAAGTAA
AAGATGCTGAAGATCAGTTGGGTGCACGAGTGGGTTACATCGAACTGGATCTCAACAGCGGTAAGATCCT
TGAGAGTTTTCGCCCCGAAGAACGTTTTCCAATGATGAGCACTTTTAAAGTTCTGCTATGTGGCGCGGTA
TTATCCCGTATTGACGCCGGGCAAGAGCAACTCGGTCGCCGCATACACTATTCTCAGAATGACTTGGTTG
AGTACTCACCAGTCACAGAAAAGCATCTTACGGATGGCATGACAGTAAGAGAATTATGCAGTGCTGCCAT
AACCATGAGTGATAACACTGCGGCCAACTTACTTCTGACAACGATCGGAGGACCGAAGGAGCTAACCGCT
TTTTTGCACAACATGGGGGATCATGTAACTCGCCTTGATCGTTGGGAACCGGAGCTGAATGAAGCCATAC
CAAACGACGAGCGTGACACCACGATGCCTGTAGCAATGGCAACAACGTTGCGCAAACTATTAACTGGCGA
ACTACTTACTCTAGCTTCCCGGCAACAATTAATAGACTGGATGGAGGCGGATAAAGTTGCAGGACCACTT
CTGCGCTCGGCCCTTCCGGCTGGCTGGTTTATTGCTGATAAATCTGGAGCCGGTGAGCGTGGGTCTCGCG
GTATCATTGCAGCACTGGGGCCAGATGGTAAGCCCTCCCGTATCGTAGTTATCTACACGACGGGGAGTCA
GGCAACTATGGATGAACGAAATAGACAGATCGCTGAGATAGGTGCCTCACTGATTAAGCATTGGTAACTG
TCAGACCAAGTTTACTCATATATACTTTAGATTGATTTAAAACTTCATTTTTAATTTAAAAGGATCTAGG
TGAAGATCCTTTTTGATAATCTCATGACCAAAATCCCTTAACGTGAGTTTTCGTTCCACTGAGCGTCAGA
CCCCGTAGAAAAGATCAAAGGATCTTCTTGAGATCCTTTTTTTCTGCGCGTAATCTGCTGCTTGCAAACA
AAAAAACCACCGCTACCAGCGGTGGTTTGTTTGCCGGATCAAGAGCTACCAACTCTTTTTCCGAAGGTAA
CTGGCTTCAGCAGAGCGCAGATACCAAATACTGTTCTTCTAGTGTAGCCGTAGTTAGGCCACCACTTCAA
GAACTCTGTAGCACCGCCTACATACCTCGCTCTGCTAATCCTGTTACCAGTGGCTGCTGCCAGTGGCGAT
AAGTCGTGTCTTACCGGGTTGGACTCAAGACGATAGTTACCGGATAAGGCGCAGCGGTCGGGCTGAACGG
GGGGTTCGTGCACACAGCCCAGCTTGGAGCGAACGACCTACACCGAACTGAGATACCTACAGCGTGAGCT
ATGAGAAAGCGCCACGCTTCCCGAAGGGAGAAAGGCGGACAGGTATCCGGTAAGCGGCAGGGTCGGAACA
GGAGAGCGCACGAGGGAGCTTCCAGGGGGAAACGCCTGGTATCTTTATAGTCCTGTCGGGTTTCGCCACC
TCTGACTTGAGCGTCGATTTTTGTGATGCTCGTCAGGGGGGCGGAGCCTATGGAAAAACGCCAGCAACGC
GGCCTTTTTACGGTTCCTGGCCTTTTGCTGGCCTTTTGCTCACATGTTCTTTCCTGCGTTATCCCCTGAT
TCTGTGGATAACCGTATTACCGCCTTTGAGTGAGCTGATACCGCTCGCCGCAGCCGAACGACCGAGCGCA
GCGAGTCAGTGAGCGAGGAAGCGGAAGAGCGCCCAATACGCAAACCGCCTCTCCCCGCGCGTTGGCCGAT
TCATTAATGCAGCTGGCACGACAGGTTTCCCGACTGGAAAGCGGGCAGTGAGCGCAACGCAATTAATGTG
AGTTAGCTCACTCATTAGGCACCCCAGGCTTTACACTTTATGCTTCCGGCTCGTATGTTGTGTGGAATTG
TGAGCGGATAACAATTTCACACAGGAAACAGCTATGACCATGATTACGCCAAGCGCGCAATTAACCCTCA
CTAAAGGGAACAAAAGCTGGAGCTGCAAGCTTAATGTAGTCTTATGCAATACTCTTGTAGTCTTGCAACA
TGGTAACGATGAGTTAGCAACATGCCTTACAAGGAGAGAAAAAGCACCGTGCATGCCGATTGGTGGAAGT
AAGGTGGTACGATCGTGCCTTATTAGGAAGGCAACAGACGGGTCTGACATGGATTGGACGAACCACTGAA
TTGCCGCATTGCAGAGATATTGTATTTAAGTGCCTAGCTCGATACATAAACGGGTCTCTCTGGTTAGACC
AGATCTGAGCCTGGGAGCTCTCTGGCTAACTAGGGAACCCACTGCTTAAGCCTCAATAAAGCTTGCCTTG
AGTGCTTCAAGTAGTGTGTGCCCGTCTGTTGTGTGACTCTGGTAACTAGAGATCCCTCAGACCCTTTTAG
TCAGTGTGGAAAATCTCTAGCAGTGGCGCCCGAACAGGGACTTGAAAGCGAAAGGGAAACCAGAGGAGCT
CTCTCGACGCAGGACTCGGCTTGCTGAAGCGCGCACGGCAAGAGGCGAGGGGCGGCGACTGGTGAGTACG
CCAAAAATTTTGACTAGCGGAGGCTAGAAGGAGAGAGATGGGTGCGAGAGCGTCAGTATTAAGCGGGGGA
GAATTAGATCGCGATGGGAAAAAATTCGGTTAAGGCCAGGGGGAAAGAAAAAATATAAATTAAAACATAT
AGTATGGGCAAGCAGGGAGCTAGAACGATTCGCAGTTAATCCTGGCCTGTTAGAAACATCAGAAGGCTGT
AGACAAATACTGGGACAGCTACAACCATCCCTTCAGACAGGATCAGAAGAACTTAGATCATTATATAATA
CAGTAGCAACCCTCTATTGTGTGCATCAAAGGATAGAGATAAAAGACACCAAGGAAGCTTTAGACAAGAT
AGAGGAAGAGCAAAACAAAAGTAAGACCACCGCACAGCAAGCGGCCGCTGATCTTCAGACCTGGAGGAGG
AGATATGAGGGACAATTGGAGAAGTGAATTATATAAATATAAAGTAGTAAAAATTGAACCATTAGGAGTA
GCACCCACCAAGGCAAAGAGAAGAGTGGTGCAGAGAGAAAAAAGAGCAGTGGGAATAGGAGCTTTGTTCC
TTGGGTTCTTGGGAGCAGCAGGAAGCACTATGGGCGCAGCGTCAATGACGCTGACGGTACAGGCCAGACA
ATTATTGTCTGGTATAGTGCAGCAGCAGAACAATTTGCTGAGGGCTATTGAGGCGCAACAGCATCTGTTG
CAACTCACAGTCTGGGGCATCAAGCAGCTCCAGGCAAGAATCCTGGCTGTGGAAAGATACCTAAAGGATC
AACAGCTCCTGGGGATTTGGGGTTGCTCTGGAAAACTCATTTGCACCACTGCTGTGCCTTGGAATGCTAG
TTGGAGTAATAAATCTCTGGAACAGATTTGGAATCACACGACCTGGATGGAGTGGGACAGAGAAATTAAC
AATTACACAAGCTTAATACACTCCTTAATTGAAGAATCGCAAAACCAGCAAGAAAAGAATGAACAAGAAT
TATTGGAATTAGATAAATGGGCAAGTTTGTGGAATTGGTTTAACATAACAAATTGGCTGTGGTATATAAA
ATTATTCATAATGATAGTAGGAGGCTTGGTAGGTTTAAGAATAGTTTTTGCTGTACTTTCTATAGTGAAT
AGAGTTAGGCAGGGATATTCACCATTATCGTTTCAGACCCACCTCCCAACCCCGAGGGGACCCAGAGAGG
GCCTATTTCCCATGATTCCTTCATATTTGCATATACGATACAAGGCTGTTAGAGAGATAATTAGAATTAA
TTTGACTGTAAACACAAAGATATTAGTACAAAATACGTGACGTAGAAAGTAATAATTTCTTGGGTAGTTT
GCAGTTTTAAAATTATGTTTTAAAATGGACTATCATATGCTTACCGTAACTTGAAAGTATTTCGATTTCT
TGGCTTTATATATCTTGTGGAAAGGACGAAACACCGGTTGGCATATTGGCCCAGACGTTTTAGAGCTAGA
AATAGCAAGTTAAAATAAGGCTAGTCCGTTATCAACTTGAAAAAGTGGCACCGAGTCGGTGCTTTTTTAA
GCTTGGCGTAACTAGATCTTGAGACAAATGGCAGTATTCATCCACAATTTTAAAAGAAAAGGGGGGATTG
GGGGGTACAGTGCAGGGGAAAGAATAGTAGACATAATAGCAACAGACATACAAACTAAAGAATTACAAAA
ACAAATTACAAAAATTCAAAATTTTCGGGTTTATTACAGGGACAGCAGAGATCCACTTTGGCGCCGGCTC
GAGGGGG
Features (pLannotate 1.2.2; 29 found; start..end, strand, type, name):
     14..80      +  CDS            small t antigen (fragment): SV40 (simian virus 40) small t antigen
    106..317     +  promoter       EF-1α core promoter: core promoter for human elongation factor EF-1α
    318..1256    +  intron         EF-1α intron A: intron upstream of the start codon of human EF-1α
   1278..1877    +  CDS            PuroR (fragment): puromycin N-acetyltransferase; pac from Streptomyces; confers resistance to puromycin
   1893..2481    +  misc_feature   WPRE: woodchuck hepatitis virus posttranscriptional regulatory element
   2532..2551    +  misc_feature   cPPT/CTS (fragment): central polypurine tract and central termination sequence of HIV-1
   2553..2786    +  LTR            3' LTR (ΔU3): self-inactivating 3' long terminal repeat (LTR) from HIV-1
   2864..2985    +  polyA_signal   SV40 poly(A) signal: SV40 polyadenylation signal
   3025..3160    +  rep_origin     SV40 ori: SV40 origin of replication
   3181..3199    -  promoter       T7 promoter: promoter for bacteriophage T7 RNA polymerase
   3207..3362    +  CDS            lacZα (fragment): LacZα fragment of β-galactosidase; lacZ fragment
   3367..3795    +  rep_origin     f1 ori (sequence partly withheld): f1 bacteriophage origin of replication; arrow indicates direction of (+) strand synthesis
   3848..3952    +  promoter       AmpR promoter: bla
   3953..4813    +  CDS            AmpR: β-lactamase; bla; confers resistance to ampicillin, carbenicillin, and related antibiotics
   4984..5572    +  rep_origin     ori: high-copy-number ColE1/pMB1/pBR322/pUC origin of replication
   5755..5847    +  CDS            lacI (fragment): lac repressor; lacI; The lac repressor binds to the lac operator to inhibit transcription in E. coli. This inhibition can be relieved by adding lactose or isopropyl-β-D-thiogalactopyranoside (IPTG).
   5860..5881    +  protein_bind   CAP binding site: CAP binding activates transcription in the presence of cAMP. E. coli catabolite activator protein
   5896..5926    +  promoter       lac promoter: promoter for the E. coli lac operon
   5934..5950    +  protein_bind   lac operator: The lac repressor binds to the lac operator to inhibit transcription in E. coli. This inhibition can be relieved by adding lactose or isopropyl-β-D-thiogalactopyranoside (IPTG). lac repressor encoded by lacI
   5995..6013    +  promoter       T3 promoter: promoter for bacteriophage T3 RNA polymerase
   6041..6267    +  promoter       RSV promoter: Rous sarcoma virus enhancer/promoter
   6268..6448    +  LTR            5' LTR (truncated): truncated 5' long terminal repeat (LTR) from HIV-1
   6495..6620    +  misc_feature   HIV-1 Ψ: packaging signal of human immunodeficiency virus type 1
   6604..6967    +  CDS            HIV-1 gag (fragment): gag protein from human immunodeficiency virus 1; gag
   7113..7346    +  misc_feature   RRE: The Rev response element (RRE) of HIV-1 allows for Rev-dependent mRNA export from the nucleus to the cytoplasm.
   7723..7749    +  CDS            Rev (fragment): human immunodeficiency virus 1 (HIV-1) Rev protein; rev; enhances nuclear export of unspliced and incompletely spliced viral mRNAs
   7753..7993    +  promoter       U6 promoter: RNA polymerase III promoter for human U6 snRNA
   8023..8098    +  misc_RNA       gRNA scaffold: guide RNA scaffold for the Streptococcus pyogenes CRISPR/Cas9 system
   8154..8271    +  misc_feature   cPPT/CTS: central polypurine tract and central termination sequence of HIV-1
