[The description below was written by a language model from this plasmid's Addgene catalogue record and pLannotate feature annotations shown in this document.]
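Description:
Non-targeting control gRNA (BRDN0001146830) is a third-generation lentiviral guide RNA plasmid built on the lentiGuide-Puro backbone and intended for CRISPR work in mammalian cells. It is propagated in E. coli as a high-copy plasmid through a ColE1/pUC-type origin with ampicillin resistance (β-lactamase). The backbone also carries an f1 origin, an SV40 origin and remnants of a lac/T7/T3 cloning region.

The lentiviral transfer cassette begins with an RSV promoter fused to a truncated HIV-1 5' LTR, which drives Tat-independent production of the viral genome in packaging cells. This is followed by the Ψ packaging signal with a partial gag sequence, the Rev response element for nuclear export of the unspliced genome, and a cPPT/CTS element. It ends in a U3-deleted, self-inactivating 3' LTR followed by an SV40 polyadenylation signal.

Within this frame, a human U6 RNA polymerase III promoter drives a single guide RNA, made up of the 20-nucleotide spacer joined to the Streptococcus pyogenes Cas9 scaffold. A separate EF-1α promoter with its intron A expresses puromycin N-acetyltransferase, stabilised by a downstream WPRE, so that transduced cells can be selected with puromycin. No Cas9 coding sequence is annotated, so the nuclease must be supplied separately.

The guide is recorded as a non-targeting control, with human listed as the species. It therefore serves as a negative control alongside gene-targeting guides in the same backbone, accounting for the effects of transduction, selection and guide expression. The associated publication concerns optimised sgRNA design for on-target activity and reduced off-target effects.
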