Addgene plasmid #80231: non-targeting control gRNA (BRDN0001146830)
Purpose: 3rd generation lentiviral gRNA plasmid, non-targeting control gRNA
Depositing lab: John Doench & David Root. Depositing organization: Broad Institute. Publication: Optimized sgRNA design to maximize activity and minimize off-target effects of CRISPR-Cas9. Doench JG, Fusi N, Sullender M, Hegde M, Vaimberg EW, Donovan KF, Smith I, Tothova Z, Wilen C, Orchard R, Virgin HW, Listgarten J, Root DE. Nat Biotechnol. 2016 Jan 18. doi: 10.1038/nbt.3437. PubMed 26780180.
Backbone
  Vector backbone: lentiGuide-Puro
  Backbone manufacturer: Zhang Lab (Addgene plasmid # 52963)
  Vector type: Mammalian Expression, Lentiviral, CRISPR
  Selectable markers: Puromycin
Growth in bacteria
  Bacterial resistance: Ampicillin, 100 μg/mL
  Growth temperature: 37°C
  Growth strain: DH5alpha
  Copy number: High Copy
Gene/Insert
  Gene/Insert name: Non-targeting control gRNA
  gRNA/shRNA sequence: GTTGGCATATTGGCCCAGAC
  Species: H. sapiens (human)
  Promoter: hU6
  Cloning method: Unknown
  Sequencing primers: 5′ U6-F; 3′ pS2-R
Terms and licenses: Academic/Nonprofit Terms; Industry Terms: Not Available to Industry
How to cite: non-targeting control gRNA (BRDN0001146830) was a gift from John Doench & David Root (Addgene plasmid # 80231 ; http://n2t.net/addgene:80231 ; RRID:Addgene_80231)
