>Addgene plasmid #80231 | non-targeting control gRNA (BRDN0001146830) | depositor partial sequence | sequence record 150941 | Target Sequence
GTTGGCATATTGGCCCAGAC
