>Addgene plasmid #80231 | non-targeting control gRNA (BRDN0001146830) | addgene partial sequence | sequence record 189137 | hU6-F
GTAGAAAGTAATAATTTCTTGGGTAGTTTGCAGTTTTAAAATTATGTTTTAAAATGGACTATCATATGCT
TACCGTAACTTGAAAGTATTTCGATTTCTTGGCTTTATATATCTTGTGGAAAGGACGAAACACCGGTTGG
CATATTGGCCCAGACGTTTTAGAGCTAGAAATAGCAAGTTAAAATAAGGCTAGTCCGTTATCAACTTGAA
AAAGTGGCACCGAGTCGGTGCTTTTTTAAGCTTGGCGTAACTAGATCTTGAGACAAATGGCAGTATTCAT
CCACAATTTTAAAAGAAAAGGGGGGATTGGGGGGTACAGTGCAGGGGAAAGAATAGTAGACATAATAGCA
ACAGACATACAAACTAAAGAATTACAAAAACAAATTACAAAAATTCAAAATTTTCGGGTTTATTACAGGG
ACAGCAGAGATCCACTTTGGCGCCGGCTCGAGGGGGCCCGGGTGCAAAGATGGATAAAGTTTTAAACAGA
GAGGAATCTTTGCAGCTAATGGACCTTCTAGGTCTTGAAAGGAGTGGGAATTGGCTCCGGTGCCCGTCAG
TGGGCAGAGC
